Addgene plasmid #108832: pBW2678_pCAG-PV1-pMag-L1-FlpO-397C-NLS-BGHpA
Purpose: Expresses aa397 to C-terminus of Flp recombinase fused to pMag CID
Depositing lab: Wilson Wong. Depositing organization: Boston University Main Campus. Publication: High-performance chemical- and light-inducible recombinases in mammalian cells and mice. Weinberg BH, Cho JH, Agarwal Y, Pham NTH, Caraballo LD, Walkosz M, Ortega C, Trexler M, Tague N, Law B, Benman WKJ, Letendre J, Beal J, Wong WW. Nat Commun. 2019 Oct 24;10(1):4845. doi: 10.1038/s41467-019-12800-7. PubMed 31649244.
Backbone
  Vector backbone: pCAGGS
  Vector type: Mammalian Expression, Cre/Lox, Synthetic Biology
Growth in bacteria
  Bacterial resistance: Ampicillin, 100 μg/mL
  Growth temperature: 37°C
  Growth strain: NEB Stable
  Copy number: High Copy
Gene/Insert
  Gene/Insert name: Flp recombinase fragment aa397 to C-terminus
  Species: Synthetic
  Promoter: pCAG
  Tag / fusion protein: pMag (N terminal on insert); NLS (C terminal on insert)
  Cloning method: Restriction Enzyme; 5′ cloning site KpnI (not destroyed); 3′ cloning site EcoRI (not destroyed)
Terms and licenses: Academic/Nonprofit Terms; Industry Terms: Not Available to Industry
Depositor comments: Please visit https://www.biorxiv.org/content/10.1101/747121v1 for bioRxiv preprint.
How to cite: pBW2678_pCAG-PV1-pMag-L1-FlpO-397C-NLS-BGHpA was a gift from Wilson Wong (Addgene plasmid # 108832 ; http://n2t.net/addgene:108832 ; RRID:Addgene_108832)
