[The description below was written by a language model from this plasmid's Addgene catalogue record and pLannotate feature annotations shown in this document.]
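Description:
pBW2678_pCAG-PV1-pMag-L1-FlpO-397C-NLS-BGHpA is a 5,839 nt mammalian expression plasmid built on the pCAGGS backbone. It encodes one half of a split, light-inducible Flp recombinase. In bacteria it is maintained through a high-copy ColE1/pUC-type origin and selected with ampicillin via the AmpR (β-lactamase) cassette. The backbone also retains an SV40 origin of replication, an SV40 poly(A) signal and remnants of lac regulatory sequences. No mammalian selection marker is annotated.

The expression unit is driven by the CAG promoter, annotated as the CMV immediate-early enhancer, the chicken β-actin promoter and a chimeric β-actin/β-globin intron, which together give strong constitutive transcription in many mammalian cell types. The synthetic open reading frame, cloned between KpnI and EcoRI, fuses the pMag dimerization domain at the N-terminus through a linker (L1 in the name) to the FlpO fragment running from amino acid 397 to the C-terminus, followed by a C-terminal nuclear localization signal. Only the short Flp-derived segment is recognised in the feature table; the roughly 500 nt between the intron and that segment is unannotated and presumably carries the pMag and linker sequences, along with the "PV1" element in the name, which the record does not define. Transcripts end at the bovine growth hormone poly(A) signal, with the original pCAGGS rabbit β-globin poly(A) region lying downstream.

pMag is one partner of the blue-light-responsive Magnet heterodimerizing pair. This fragment is therefore expected to be inactive alone and is meant to be co-expressed with a complementary N-terminal Flp fragment on a partner domain, which this plasmid does not carry. Light-induced dimerization would then reconstitute recombinase activity at FRT sites, allowing optical control of recombination in mammalian synthetic-biology applications.
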