Features (pLannotate 1.2.2; 19 found; start..end, strand, type, name):
     46..62      -  protein_bind   lac operator: The lac repressor binds to the lac operator to inhibit transcription in E. coli. This inhibition can be relieved by adding lactose or isopropyl-β-D-thiogalactopyranoside (IPTG). lac repressor encoded by lacI
     70..100     -  promoter       lac promoter: promoter for the E. coli lac operon
    115..136     -  protein_bind   CAP binding site: CAP binding activates transcription in the presence of cAMP. E. coli catabolite activator protein
    149..188     -  CDS            lacI (fragment): lac repressor; lacI; The lac repressor binds to the lac operator to inhibit transcription in E. coli. This inhibition can be relieved by adding lactose or isopropyl-β-D-thiogalactopyranoside (IPTG).
    195..217     +  promoter       SV40 promoter (fragment): SV40 enhancer and early promoter
    221..355     +  rep_origin     SV40 ori: SV40 origin of replication
    375..509     +  polyA_signal   SV40 poly(A) signal: SV40 polyadenylation signal
    511..565     -  CDS            lacI (fragment): lac repressor; lacI; The lac repressor binds to the lac operator to inhibit transcription in E. coli. This inhibition can be relieved by adding lactose or isopropyl-β-D-thiogalactopyranoside (IPTG).
    748..1336    -  rep_origin     ori: high-copy-number ColE1/pMB1/pBR322/pUC origin of replication
   1507..2367    -  CDS            AmpR: β-lactamase; bla; confers resistance to ampicillin, carbenicillin, and related antibiotics
   2368..2472    -  promoter       AmpR promoter: bla
   2503..2882    +  enhancer       CMV enhancer: human cytomegalovirus immediate early enhancer
   2884..3159    +  promoter       chicken β-actin promoter: No description available
   3160..4175    +  intron         chimeric intron: chimera between introns from chicken β-actin and rabbit β-globin
   4697..4885    +  CDS            FLP1 (fragment): FLP_YEAST - Experimental evidence at protein level: Swiss-Prot protein existence level 1. Part of the plasmid amplification system, which corrects any decrease in copy number caused by a rare missegregation event. Catalyzes the recombination between the large inverted repetitions of the 2-micron plasmid during plasmid replication. This recombination event changes the direction of one of the two replication forks in the bidirectionally replicating molecule, effectively resulting in multiple rounds of replication from a single initiation event. Binds specifically to the FLP recognition target (F
   4916..5140    +  polyA_signal   bGH poly(A) signal: bovine growth hormone polyadenylation signal
   5144..5165    +  promoter       SV40 promoter (fragment): SV40 enhancer and early promoter
   5303..5374    +  CDS            HBB (fragment): HBB_PONPY - Experimental evidence at transcript level: Swiss-Prot protein existence level 2. Involved in oxygen transport from the lung to the various peripheral tissues. From Pongo pygmaeus (Bornean orangutan).
   5445..5500    +  polyA_signal   β-globin poly(A) signal: rabbit β-globin polyadenylation signal (Gil and Proudfoot, 1987)
>Addgene plasmid #108832 | pBW2678_pCAG-PV1-pMag-L1-FlpO-397C-NLS-BGHpA | depositor full sequence | sequence record 205113 | Full Sequence
CCCAAGCTTGGCGTAATCATGGTCATAGCTGTTTCCTGTGTGAAATTGTTATCCGCTCACAATTCCACAC
AACATACGAGCCGGAAGCATAAAGTGTAAAGCCTGGGGTGCCTAATGAGTGAGCTAACTCACATTAATTG
CGTTGCGCTCACTGCCCGCTTTCCAGTCGGGAAACCTGTCGTGCCAGCGGATCCGCATCTCAATTAGTCA
GCAACCATAGTCCCGCCCCTAACTCCGCCCAGTTCCGCCCATTCTCCGCCCCATGGCTGACTAATTTTTT
TTATTTATGCAGAGGCCGAGGCCGCCTCGGCCTCTGAGCTATTCCAGAAGTAGTGAGGAGGCTTTTTTGG
AGGCCTAGGCTTTTGCAAAAAGCTAACTTGTTTATTGCAGCTTATAATGGTTACAAATAAAGCAATAGCA
TCACAAATTTCACAAATAAAGCATTTTTTTCACTGCATTCTAGTTGTGGTTTGTCCAAACTCATCAATGT
ATCTTATCATGTCTGGATCCGCTGCATTAATGAATCGGCCAACGCGCGGGGAGAGGCGGTTTGCGTATTG
GGCGCTCTTCCGCTTCCTCGCTCACTGACTCGCTGCGCTCGGTCGTTCGGCTGCGGCGAGCGGTATCAGC
TCACTCAAAGGCGGTAATACGGTTATCCACAGAATCAGGGGATAACGCAGGAAAGAACATGTGAGCAAAA
GGCCAGCAAAAGGCCAGGAACCGTAAAAAGGCCGCGTTGCTGGCGTTTTTCCATAGGCTCCGCCCCCCTG
ACGAGCATCACAAAAATCGACGCTCAAGTCAGAGGTGGCGAAACCCGACAGGACTATAAAGATACCAGGC
GTTTCCCCCTGGAAGCTCCCTCGTGCGCTCTCCTGTTCCGACCCTGCCGCTTACCGGATACCTGTCCGCC
TTTCTCCCTTCGGGAAGCGTGGCGCTTTCTCATAGCTCACGCTGTAGGTATCTCAGTTCGGTGTAGGTCG
TTCGCTCCAAGCTGGGCTGTGTGCACGAACCCCCCGTTCAGCCCGACCGCTGCGCCTTATCCGGTAACTA
TCGTCTTGAGTCCAACCCGGTAAGACACGACTTATCGCCACTGGCAGCAGCCACTGGTAACAGGATTAGC
AGAGCGAGGTATGTAGGCGGTGCTACAGAGTTCTTGAAGTGGTGGCCTAACTACGGCTACACTAGAAGAA
CAGTATTTGGTATCTGCGCTCTGCTGAAGCCAGTTACCTTCGGAAAAAGAGTTGGTAGCTCTTGATCCGG
CAAACAAACCACCGCTGGTAGCGGTGGTTTTTTTGTTTGCAAGCAGCAGATTACGCGCAGAAAAAAAGGA
TCTCAAGAAGATCCTTTGATCTTTTCTACGGGGTCTGACGCTCAGTGGAACGAAAACTCACGTTAAGGGA
TTTTGGTCATGAGATTATCAAAAAGGATCTTCACCTAGATCCTTTTAAATTAAAAATGAAGTTTTAAATC
AATCTAAAGTATATATGAGTAAACTTGGTCTGACAGTTACCAATGCTTAATCAGTGAGGCACCTATCTCA
GCGATCTGTCTATTTCGTTCATCCATAGTTGCCTGACTCCCCGTCGTGTAGATAACTACGATACGGGAGG
GCTTACCATCTGGCCCCAGTGCTGCAATGATACCGCGAGACCCACGCTCACCGGCTCCAGATTTATCAGC
AATAAACCAGCCAGCCGGAAGGGCCGAGCGCAGAAGTGGTCCTGCAACTTTATCCGCCTCCATCCAGTCT
ATTAATTGTTGCCGGGAAGCTAGAGTAAGTAGTTCGCCAGTTAATAGTTTGCGCAACGTTGTTGCCATTG
CTACAGGCATCGTGGTGTCACGCTCGTCGTTTGGTATGGCTTCATTCAGCTCCGGTTCCCAACGATCAAG
GCGAGTTACATGATCCCCCATGTTGTGCAAAAAAGCGGTTAGCTCCTTCGGTCCTCCGATCGTTGTCAGA
AGTAAGTTGGCCGCAGTGTTATCACTCATGGTTATGGCAGCACTGCATAATTCTCTTACTGTCATGCCAT
CCGTAAGATGCTTTTCTGTGACTGGTGAGTACTCAACCAAGTCATTCTGAGAATAGTGTATGCGGCGACC
GAGTTGCTCTTGCCCGGCGTCAATACGGGATAATACCGCGCCACATAGCAGAACTTTAAAAGTGCTCATC
ATTGGAAAACGTTCTTCGGGGCGAAAACTCTCAAGGATCTTACCGCTGTTGAGATCCAGTTCGATGTAAC
CCACTCGTGCACCCAACTGATCTTCAGCATCTTTTACTTTCACCAGCGTTTCTGGGTGAGCAAAAACAGG
AAGGCAAAATGCCGCAAAAAAGGGAATAAGGGCGACACGGAAATGTTGAATACTCATACTCTTCCTTTTT
CAATATTATTGAAGCATTTATCAGGGTTATTGTCTCATGAGCGGATACATATTTGAATGTATTTAGAAAA
ATAAACAAATAGGGGTTCCGCGCACATTTCCCCGAAAAGTGCCACCTGGGTCGACATTGATTATTGACTA
GTTATTAATAGTAATCAATTACGGGGTCATTAGTTCATAGCCCATATATGGAGTTCCGCGTTACATAACT
TACGGTAAATGGCCCGCCTGGCTGACCGCCCAACGACCCCCGCCCATTGACGTCAATAATGACGTATGTT
CCCATAGTAACGCCAATAGGGACTTTCCATTGACGTCAATGGGTGGAGTATTTACGGTAAACTGCCCACT
TGGCAGTACATCAAGTGTATCATATGCCAAGTACGCCCCCTATTGACGTCAATGACGGTAAATGGCCCGC
CTGGCATTATGCCCAGTACATGACCTTATGGGACTTTCCTACTTGGCAGTACATCTACGTATTAGTCATC
GCTATTACCATGGTCGAGGTGAGCCCCACGTTCTGCTTCACTCTCCCCATCTCCCCCCCCTCCCCACCCC
CAATTTTGTATTTATTTATTTTTTAATTATTTTGTGCAGCGATGGGGGCGGGGGGGGGGGGGGCGCGCGC
CAGGCGGGGCGGGGCGGGGCGAGGGGCGGGGCGGGGCGAGGCGGAAAGGTGCGGCGGCAGCCAATCAGAG
CGGCGCGCTCCGAAAGTTTCCTTTTATGGCGAGGCGGCGGCGGCGGCGGCCCTATAAAAAGCGAAGCGCG
CGGCGGGCGGGAGTCGCTGCGTTGCCTTCGCCCCGTGCCCCGCTCCGCGCCGCCTCGCGCCGCCCGCCCC
GGCTCTGACTGACCGCGTTACTCCCACAGGTGAGCGGGCGGGACGGCCCTTCTCCTCCGGGCTGTAATTA
GCGCTTGGTTTAATGACGGCTCGTTTCTTTTCTGTGGCTGCGTGAAAGCCTTAAAGGGCTCCGGGAGGGC
CCTTTGTGCGGGGGGGAGCGGCTCGGGGGGTGCGTGCGTGTGTGTGTGCGTGGGGAGCGCCGCGTGCGGC
TCCGCGCTGCCCGGCGGCTGTGAGCGCTGCGGGCGCGGCGCGGGGCTTTGTGCGCTCCGCAGTGTGCGCG
AGGGGAGCGCGGCCGGGGGCGGTGCCCCGCGGTGCGGGGGGGGCTGCGAGGGGAACAAAGGCTGCGTGCG
GGGTGTGTGCGTGGGGGGGTGAGCAGGGGGTGTGGGCGCGGCGGTCGGGCTGTAACCCCCCCCTGCACCC
CCCTCCCCGAGTTGCTGAGCACGGCCCGGCTTCGGGTGCGGGGCTCCGTACGGGGCGTGGCGCGGGGCTC
GCCGTGCCGGGCGGGGGGTGGCGGCAGGTGGGGGTGCCGGGCGGGGCGGGGCCGCCTCGGGCCGGGGAGG
GCTCGGGGGAGGGGCGCGGCGGCCCCCGGAGCGCCGGCGGCTGTCGAGGCGCGGCGAGCCGCAGCCATTG
CCTTTTATGGTAATCGTGCGAGAGGGCGCAGGGACTTCCTTTGTCCCAAATCTGTGCGGAGCCGAAATCT
GGGAGGCGCCGCCGCACCCCCTCTAGCGGGCGCGGGGCGAAGCGGTGCGGCGCCGGCAGGAAGGAAATGG
GCGGGGAGGGCCTTCGTGCGTCGCCGCGCCGCCGTCCCCTTCTCCCTCTCCAGCCTCGGGGCTGTCCGCG
GGGGGACGGCTGCCTTCGGGGGGGACGGGGCAGGGCGGGGTTCGGCTTCTGGCGTGTGACCGGCGGCTCT
AGAGCCTCTGCTAACCATGTTCATGCCTTCTTCTTTTTCCTACAGCTCCTGGGCAACGTGCTGGTTATTG
TGCTGTCTCATCATTTTGGCAAAGAATTGATTAATTCGAGCGAAGGCGCGCCCATTACTCGCATCCATTC
TCAGGCTGTCTCGTCTCGTCTCGCACGCGTGCCGCCACCATGCATACTCTTTATGCCCCCGGTGGATATG
ACATTATGGGATATCTGAGGCAGATCAGGAACCGGCCAAACCCGCAGGTGGAACTGGGCCCCGTGGATAC
ATCCTGCGCCTTGATTCTTTGTGACCTGAAACAGAAAGACACCCCGATAGTTTACGCGAGTGAAGCCTTC
CTCTACATGACAGGTTACAGCAACGCAGAGGTGCTGGGCCGGAATTGCCGGTTTCTGCAAAGCCCTGACG
GCATGGTGAAGCCCAAGAGCACCCGGAAGTACGTGGATAGTAACACAATCAATACTATGCGCAAGGCAAT
CGACAGGAATGCCGAGGTGCAGGTTGAAGTAGTCAATTTTAAAAAGAATGGACAGCGATTTGTTAATTTC
CTGACTATGATACCTGTTAGGGACGAAACAGGCGAGTATCGATACTCTATGGGATTCCAGTGCGAAACAG
AATCCGGAGGGTCTGGCTCCGGATCAAGTGGTGGCAGCGGTACCAGCATCAGATACCCCGCCTGGAACGG
CATCATCAGCCAGGAGGTGCTGGACTACCTGAGCAGCTACATCAACAGGCGGATCCCCAAGAAAAAGCGG
AAGGTGTGAGAATTCCTGTGCCTTCTAGTTGCCAGCCATCTGTTGTTTGCCCCTCCCCCGTGCCTTCCTT
GACCCTGGAAGGTGCCACTCCCACTGTCCTTTCCTAATAAAATGAGGAAATTGCATCGCATTGTCTGAGT
AGGTGTCATTCTATTCTGGGGGGTGGGGTGGGGCAGGACAGCAAGGGGGAGGATTGGGAAGACAATAGCA
GGCATGCTGGGGATGCGGTGGGCTCTATGGCTTCTGAGGCGGAAAGAACCAGCTGGGGCTCTAGGGGGTA
TCCCCACGCGCCCTGTAGCGTGTACCGCTGGGAGTTCGTAGACGGAAACAAACGCAGAATCCAAGCGCGG
CCGCCCAGGATACATAGATTACCACAACTCCGAGCCCTTCCACCGCTAGCGCACTCCTCAGGTGCAGGCT
GCCTATCAGAAGGTGGTGGCTGGTGTGGCCAATGCCCTGGCTCACAAATACCACTGAGATCTTTTTCCCT
CTGCCAAAAATTATGGGGACATCATGAAGCCCCTTGAGCATCTGACTTCTGGCTAATAAAGGAAATTTAT
TTTCATTGCAATAGTGTGTTGGAATTTTTTGTGTCTCTCACTCGGAAGGACATATGGGAGGGCAAATCAT
TTAAAACATCAGAATGAGTATTTGGTTTAGAGTTTGGCAACATATGCCCATATGCTGGCTGCCATGAACA
AAGGTTGGCTATAAAGAGGTCATCAGTATATGAAACAGCCCCCTGCTGTCCATTCCTTATTCCATAGAAA
AGCCTTGACTTGAGGTTAGATTTTTTTTATATTTTGTTTTGTGTTATTTTTTTCTTTAACATCCCTAAAA
TTTTCCTTACATGTTTTACTAGCCAGATTTTTCCTCCTCTCCTGACTACTCCCAGTCATAGCTGTCCCTC
TTCTCTTATGGAGATCCCTCGACCTGCAG
