>Addgene plasmid #108832 | pBW2678_pCAG-PV1-pMag-L1-FlpO-397C-NLS-BGHpA | addgene partial sequence | sequence record 217860 | Addgene Partial NGS Result
TGCACCCCCCTCCCCGAGTTGCTGAGCACGGCCCGGCTTCGGGTGCGGGGCTCCGTACGGGGCGTGGCGC
GGGGCTCGCCGTGCCGGGCGGGGGGTGGCGGCAGGTGGGGGTGCCGGGCGGGGCGGGGCCGCCTCGGGCC
GGGGAGGGCTCGGGGGAGGGGCGCGGCGGCCCCCGGAGCGCCGGCGGCTGTCGAGGCGCGGCGAGCCGCA
GCCATTGCCTTTTATGGTAATCGTGCGAGAGGGCGCAGGGACTTCCTTTGTCCCAAATCTGTGCGGAGCC
GAAATCTGGGAGGCGCCGCCGCACCCCCTCTAGCGGGCGCGGGGCGAAGCGGTGCGGCGCCGGCAGGAAG
GAAATGGGCGGGGAGGGCCTTCGTGCGTCGCCGCGCCGCCGTCCCCTTCTCCCTCTCCAGCCTCGGGGCT
GTCCGCGGGGGGACGGCTGCCTTCGGGGGGGACGGGGCAGGGCGGGGTTCGGCTTCTGGCGTGTGACCGG
CGGCTCTAGAGCCTCTGCTAACCATGTTCATGCCTTCTTCTTTTTCCTACAGCTCCTGGGCAACGTGCTG
GTTATTGTGCTGTCTCATCATTTTGGCAAAGAATTGATTAATTCGAGCGAAGGCGCGCCCATTACTCGCA
TCCATTCTCAGGCTGTCTCGTCTCGTCTCGCACGCGTGCCGCCACCATGCATACTCTTTATGCCCCCGGT
GGATATGACATTATGGGATATCTGAGGCAGATCAGGAACCGGCCAAACCCGCAGGTGGAACTGGGCCCCG
TGGATACATCCTGCGCCTTGATTCTTTGTGACCTGAAACAGAAAGACACCCCGATAGTTTACGCGAGTGA
AGCCTTCCTCTACATGACAGGTTACAGCAACGCAGAGGTGCTGGGCCGGAATTGCCGGTTTCTGCAAAGC
CCTGACGGCATGGTGAAGCCCAAGAGCACCCGGAAGTACGTGGATAGTAACACAATCAATACTATGCGCA
AGGCAATCGACAGGAATGCCGAGGTGCAGGTTGAAGTAGTCAATTTTAAAAAGAATGGACAGCGATTTGT
TAATTTCCTGACTATGATACCTGTTAGGGACGAAACAGGCGAGTATCGATACTCTATGGGATTCCAGTGC
GAAACAGAATCCGGAGGGTCTGGCTCCGGATCAAGTGGTGGCAGCGGTACCAGCATCAGATACCCCGCCT
GGAACGGCATCATCAGCCAGGAGGTGCTGGACTACCTGAGCAGCTACATCAACAGGCGGATCCCCAAGAA
AAAGCGGAAGGTGTGAGAATTCCTGTGCCTTCTAGTTGCCAGCCATCTGTTGTTTGCCCCTCCCCCGTGC
CTTCCTTGACCCTGGAAGGTGCCACTCCCACTGTCCTTTCCTAATAAAATGAGGAAATTGCATCGCATTG
TCTGAGTAGGTGTCATTCTATTCTGGGGGGTGGGGTGGGGCAGGACAGCAAGGGGGAGGATTGGGAAGAC
AATAGCAGGCATGCTGGGGATGCGGTGGGCTCTATGGCTTCTGAGGCGGAAAGAACCAGCTGGGGCTCTA
GGGGGTATCCCCACGCGCCCTGTAGCGTGTACCGCTGGGAGTTCGTAGACGGAAACAAACGCAGAATCCA
AGCGCGGCCGCCCAGGATACATAGATTACCACAACTCCGAGCCCTTCCACCGCTAGCGCACTCCTCAGGT
GCAGGCTGCCTATCAGAAGGTGGTGGCTGGTGTGGCCAATGCCCTGGCTCACAAATACCACTGAGATCTT
TTTCCCTCTGCCAAAAATTATGGGGACATCATGAAGCCCCTTGAGCATCTGACTTCTGGCTAATAAAGGA
AATTTATTTTCATTGCAATAGTGTGTTGGAATTTTTTGTGTCTCTCACTCGGAAGGACATATGGGAGGGC
AAATCATTTAAAACATCAGAATGAGTATTTGGTTTAGAGTTTGGCAACATATGCCCATATGCTGGCTGCC
ATGAACAAAGGTTGGCTATAAAGAGGTCATCAGTATATGAAACAGCCCCCTGCTGTCCATTCCTTATTCC
ATAGAAAAGCCTTGACTTGAGGTTAGATTTTTTTTATATTTTGTTTTGTGTTATTTTTTTCTTTAACATC
CCTAAAATTTTCCTTACATGTTTTACTAGCCAGATTTTTCCTCCTCTCCTGACTACTCCCAGTCATAGCT
GTCCCTCTTCTCTTATGGAGATCCCTCGACCTGCAGCCCAAGCTTGGCGTAATCATGGTCATAGCTGTTT
CCTGTGTGAAATTGTTATCCGCTCACAATTCCACACAACATACGAGCCGGAAGCATAAAGTGTAAAGCCT
GGGGTGCCTAATGAGTGAGCTAACTCACATTAATTGCGTTGCGCTCACTGCCCGCTTTCCAGTCGGGAAA
CCTGTCGTGCCAGCGGATCCGCATCTCAATTAGTCAGCAACCATAGTCCCGCCCCTAACTCCGCCCAGTT
CCGCCCATTCTCCGCCCCATGGCTGACTAATTTTTTTTATTTATGCAGAGGCCGAGGCCGCCTCGGCCTC
TGAGCTATTCCAGAAGTAGTGAGGAGGCTTTTTTGGAGGCCTAGGCTTTTGCAAAAAGCTAACTTGTTTA
TTGCAGCTTATAATGGTTACAAATAAAGCAATAGCATCACAAATTTCACAAATAAAGCATTTTTTTCACT
GCATTCTAGTTGTGGTTTGTCCAAACTCATCAATGTATCTTATCATGTCTGGATCCGCTGCATTAATGAA
TCGGCCAACGCGCGGGGAGAGGCGGTTTGCGTATTGGGCGCTCTTCCGCTTCCTCGCTCACTGACTCGCT
GCGCTCGGTCGTTCGGCTGCGGCGAGCGGTATCAGCTCACTCAAAGGCGGTAATACGGTTATCCACAGAA
TCAGGGGATAACGCAGGAAAGAACATGTGAGCAAAAGGCCAGCAAAAGGCCAGGAACCGTAAAAAGGCCG
CGTTGCTGGCGTTTTTCCATAGGCTCCGCCCCCCTGACGAGCATCACAAAAATCGACGCTCAAGTCAGAG
GTGGCGAAACCCGACAGGACTATAAAGATACCAGGCGTTTCCCCCTGGAAGCTCCCTCGTGCGCTCTCCT
GTTCCGACCCTGCCGCTTACCGGATACCTGTCCGCCTTTCTCCCTTCGGGAAGCGTGGCGCTTTCTCATA
GCTCACGCTGTAGGTATCTCAGTTCGGTGTAGGTCGTTCGCTCCAAGCTGGGCTGTGTGCACGAACCCCC
CGTTCAGCCCGACCGCTGCGCCTTATCCGGTAACTATCGTCTTGAGTCCAACCCGGTAAGACACGACTTA
TCGCCACTGGCAGCAGCCACTGGTAACAGGATTAGCAGAGCGAGGTATGTAGGCGGTGCTACAGAGTTCT
TGAAGTGGTGGCCTAACTACGGCTACACTAGAAGAACAGTATTTGGTATCTGCGCTCTGCTGAAGCCAGT
TACCTTCGGAAAAAGAGTTGGTAGCTCTTGATCCGGCAAACAAACCACCGCTGGTAGCGGTGGTTTTTTT
GTTTGCAAGCAGCAGATTACGCGCAGAAAAAAAGGATCTCAAGAAGATCCTTTGATCTTTTCTACGGGGT
CTGACGCTCAGTGGAACGAAAACTCACGTTAAGGGATTTTGGTCATGAGATTATCAAAAAGGATCTTCAC
CTAGATCCTTTTAAATTAAAAATGAAGTTTTAAATCAATCTAAAGTATATATGAGTAAACTTGGTCTGAC
AGTTACCAATGCTTAATCAGTGAGGCACCTATCTCAGCGATCTGTCTATTTCGTTCATCCATAGTTGCCT
GACTCCCCGTCGTGTAGATAACTACGATACGGGAGGGCTTACCATCTGGCCCCAGTGCTGCAATGATACC
GCGAGACCCACGCTCACCGGCTCCAGATTTATCAGCAATAAACCAGCCAGCCGGAAGGGCCGAGCGCAGA
AGTGGTCCTGCAACTTTATCCGCCTCCATCCAGTCTATTAATTGTTGCCGGGAAGCTAGAGTAAGTAGTT
CGCCAGTTAATAGTTTGCGCAACGTTGTTGCCATTGCTACAGGCATCGTGGTGTCACGCTCGTCGTTTGG
TATGGCTTCATTCAGCTCCGGTTCCCAACGATCAAGGCGAGTTACATGATCCCCCATGTTGTGCAAAAAA
GCGGTTAGCTCCTTCGGTCCTCCGATCGTTGTCAGAAGTAAGTTGGCCGCAGTGTTATCACTCATGGTTA
TGGCAGCACTGCATAATTCTCTTACTGTCATGCCATCCGTAAGATGCTTTTCTGTGACTGGTGAGTACTC
AACCAAGTCATTCTGAGAATAGTGTATGCGGCGACCGAGTTGCTCTTGCCCGGCGTCAATACGGGATAAT
ACCGCGCCACATAGCAGAACTTTAAAAGTGCTCATCATTGGAAAACGTTCTTCGGGGCGAAAACTCTCAA
GGATCTTACCGCTGTTGAGATCCAGTTCGATGTAACCCACTCGTGCACCCAACTGATCTTCAGCATCTTT
TACTTTCACCAGCGTTTCTGGGTGAGCAAAAACAGGAAGGCAAAATGCCGCAAAAAAGGGAATAAGGGCG
ACACGGAAATGTTGAATACTCATACTCTTCCTTTTTCAATATTATTGAAGCATTTATCAGGGTTATTGTC
TCATGAGCGGATACATATTTGAATGTATTTAGAAAAATAAACAAATAGGGGTTCCGCGCACATTTCCCCG
AAAAGTGCCACCTGGGTCGACATTGATTATTGACTAGTTATTAATAGTAATCAATTACGGGGTCATTAGT
TCATAGCCCATATATGGAGTTCCGCGTTACATAACTTACGGTAAATGGCCCGCCTGGCTGACCGCCCAAC
GACCCCCGCCCATTGACGTCAATAATGACGTATGTTCCCATAGTAACGCCAATAGGGACTTTCCATTGAC
GTCAATGGGTGGAGTATTTACGGTAAACTGCCCACTTGGCAGTACATCAAGTGTATCATATGCCAAGTAC
GCCCCCTATTGACGTCAATGACGGTAAATGGCCCGCCTGGCATTATGCCCAGTACATGACCTTATGGGAC
TTTCCTACTTGGCAGTACATCTACGTATTAGTCATCGCTATTACCATGGTCGAGGTGAGCCCCACGTTCT
GCTTCACTCTCCCCATCTCCCCCCCCTCCCCACCCCCAATTTTGTATTTATTTATTTTTTAATTATTTTG
TGCAGCGATGGGGGCGGGGGGG
